>Addgene plasmid #15417 | FLAG-MED10 | depositor partial sequence | sequence record 8280 | Author sequence
ATGGCGGAGAAGTTTGACCATCTGGAGGAGCACCTGGAGAAGTTCGTGGAGAACATTCGGCAGCTCGGCA
TCATCGTCAGCGACTTCCAGCCCAGCAGCCAGGCGGGGCTGAGCCAGAAGCTAAACTTTATTGTTACGGG
CTTACAGGACATAGATAAATGCAGACAGCAGCTGCACGATATCACGGTGCCTCTGGAAGTTTTTGAATAC
ATTGATCAAGGTCGGAATCCCCAGCTCTACACCAAAGAATGCCTGGAGAGGGCTCTAGCTAAAAACGAGC
AAGTCAAGGGCAAGATCGACACAATGAAGAAATTTAAAAGCCTACTGATTCAGGAACTTTCTAAAGTGTT
TCCAGAAGACATGGCCAAGTATCGGAGCATTCGGGGGGAAGATCACCCACCGTCCTAA
