>Addgene plasmid #15417 | FLAG-MED10 | addgene partial sequence | sequence record 21869 | T7 5'-TAATACGACTCACTATAGGG-3'
ACAAGCTCGAGATGGCGGAGAAGTTTGACCATCTGGAGGAGCACCTGGAGAAGTTCGTGGAGAACATTCG
GCAGCTCGGCATCATCGTCAGCGACTTCCAGCCCAGCAGCCAGGCGGGGCTGAGCCAGAAGCTAAACTTT
ATTGTTACGGGCTTACAGGACATAGATAAATGCAGACAGCAGCTGCACGATATCACGGTGCCTCTGGAAG
TTTTTGAATACATTGATCAAGGTCGGAATCCCCAGCTCTACACCAAAGAATGCCTGGAGAGGGCTCTAGC
TAAAAACGAGCAAGTCAAGGGCAAGATCGACACAATGAAGAAATTTAAAAGCCTACTGATTCAGGAACTT
TCTAAAGTGTTTCCAGAAGACATGGCCAAGTATCGGAGCATTCGGGGGGAAGATCACCCACCGTCCTAAG
AATCCGCGAAGGGCGAATTCTGCAGATATCCATCACACTGGCGGCCGTCGAGTCTAGAGGGCCCGTTTAA
ACCCGCTGATCAGCCTCGACTGTGCCTTCTAGTTGCCAGCCATCTGTTGTTTGCCCCTCCCCCGTGCCTT
CCTTGACCCTGGAAGGTGCCACTCCCACTGTCCTTTCCTAATAAAATGAGGAAATTGCATCGCATTGTCT
GAGTAGGTGT
