[The description below was written by a language model from this plasmid's Addgene catalogue record.]
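Description:
FLAG-MED10 is a mammalian expression plasmid built on pcDNA3.1 N-FLAG/Hyg, a commercial pcDNA3.1 hygromycin vector of about 5.6 kb that was modified by the depositing laboratory to supply an N-terminal FLAG epitope. It is maintained as a high-copy plasmid in E. coli under ampicillin selection, and it carries a hygromycin resistance marker that allows selection of stably transfected mammalian cells. The record does not list the promoter or other regulatory elements. The recommended sequencing primers, T7 on the 5′ side and BGH reverse on the 3′ side, fit the standard pcDNA3.1 layout, where the cloning site lies downstream of a CMV promoter and T7 promoter and upstream of the bovine growth hormone polyadenylation signal.

The insert is the mouse Med10 coding sequence (also known as Nut2), about 408 bp and recorded as unmutated. It was cloned by restriction digestion between an XhoI site at the 5′ end, which remains intact, and a BamHI site at the 3′ end, which was destroyed during cloning. Because the FLAG tag is encoded by the backbone, the product is MED10 tagged with FLAG at its N terminus. MED10 is a subunit of the Mediator complex, the multiprotein coactivator that links transcriptional regulators to RNA polymerase II. The associated publication concerns the identification of mammalian Mediator subunits related to yeast Mediator components. This suggests the construct is used to express epitope-tagged MED10 in mammalian cells, transiently or in hygromycin-selected stable lines, for detection with anti-FLAG antibodies or for affinity purification of MED10 and its associated Mediator proteins. No feature table was provided, so the element-level layout cannot be confirmed from the record.
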