Addgene plasmid #15417: FLAG-MED10
Depositing lab: Joan Conaway & Ronald Conaway. Publication: Identification of mammalian Mediator subunits with similarities to yeast Mediator subunits Srb5, Srb6, Med11, and Rox3. Sato S, Tomomori-Sato C, Banks CA, Sorokina I, Parmely TJ, Kong SE, Jin J, Cai Y, Lane WS, Brower CS, Conaway RC, Conaway JW. J Biol Chem. 2003 Apr 25. 278(17):15123-7. 10.1074/jbc.C300054200 PubMed 12584197.
Backbone
  Vector backbone: pcDNA3.1 N-FLAG/Hyg
  Backbone manufacturer: Invitrogen, modified at Conaway lab
  Backbone size w/o insert (bp): 5600
  Vector type: Mammalian Expression
  Selectable markers: Hygromycin
Growth in bacteria
  Bacterial resistance: Ampicillin, 100 μg/mL
  Growth temperature: 37°C
  Growth strain: DH5alpha
  Copy number: High Copy
Gene/Insert
  Gene/Insert name: MED10 (alt names: Nut2; AK013992)
  Species: M. musculus (mouse)
  Insert size (bp): 408
  Mutation: N/A
  GenBank ID: BE625965
  Entrez Gene: Med10 (a.k.a. C78613, AA959813, AI385605, D13Wsu50e)
  Tag / fusion protein: FLAG (N terminal on backbone)
  Cloning method: Restriction Enzyme; 5′ cloning site XhoI (not destroyed); 3′ cloning site BamHI (destroyed during cloning)
  Sequencing primers: 5′ T7; 3′ BGH reverse
Terms and licenses: Academic/Nonprofit Terms; Industry Terms: Not Available to Industry
How to cite: FLAG-MED10 was a gift from Joan Conaway & Ronald Conaway (Addgene plasmid # 15417 ; http://n2t.net/addgene:15417 ; RRID:Addgene_15417)
